>Addgene plasmid #129675 | pYPQ290-E848A | depositor full sequence | sequence record 250142 | pYPQ290-E848A sequence 6642 bps
TGGACCAGCCAGGACAGAAATGCCTCGACTTCGCTGCTACCCAAGGTTGCCGGGTGACGCACACCGTGGA
AACGGATGAAGGCACGAACCCAGTGGACATAAGCCTGTTCGGTTCGTAAGCTGTAATGCAAGTAGCGTAT
GCGCTCACGCAACTGGTCCAGAACCTTGACCGAACGCAGCGGTGGTAACGGCGCAGTGGCGGTTTTCATG
GCTTGTTATGACTGTTTTTTTGGGGTACAGTCTATGCCTCGGGCATCCAAGCAGCAAGCGCGTTACGCCG
TGGGTCGATGTTTGATGTTATGGAGCAGCAACGATGTTACGCAGCAGGGCAGTCGCCCTAAAACAAAGTT
AAACATCATGAGGGAAGCGGTGATCGCCGAAGTATCGACTCAACTATCAGAGGTAGTTGGCGTCATCGAG
CGCCATCTCGAACCGACGTTGCTGGCCGTACATTTGTACGGCTCCGCAGTGGATGGCGGCCTGAAGCCAC
ACAGTGATATTGATTTGCTGGTTACGGTGACCGTAAGGCTTGATGAAACAACGCGGCGAGCTTTGATCAA
CGACCTTTTGGAAACTTCGGCTTCCCCTGGAGAGAGCGAGATTCTCCGCGCTGTAGAAGTCACCATTGTT
GTGCACGACGACATCATTCCGTGGCGTTATCCAGCTAAGCGCGAACTGCAATTTGGAGAATGGCAGCGCA
ATGACATTCTTGCAGGTATCTTCGAGCCAGCCACGATCGACATTGATCTGGCTATCTTGCTGACAAAAGC
AAGAGAACATAGCGTTGCCTTGGTAGGTCCAGCGGCGGAGGAACTCTTTGATCCGGTTCCTGAACAGGAT
CTATTTGAGGCGCTAAATGAAACCTTAACGCTATGGAACTCGCCGCCCGACTGGGCTGGCGATGAGCGAA
ATGTAGTGCTTACGTTGTCCCGCATTTGGTACAGCGCAGTAACCGGCAAAATCGCGCCGAAGGATGTCGC
TGCCGACTGGGCAATGGAGCGCCTGCCGGCCCAGTATCAGCCCGTCATACTTGAAGCTAGACAGGCTTAT
CTTGGACAAGAAGAAGATCGCTTGGCCTCGCGCGCAGATCAGTTGGAAGAATTTGTCCACTACGTGAAAG
GCGAGATCACCAAGGTAGTCGGCAAATAACCCTCGAGCCACCCATGACCAAAATCCCTTAACGTGAGTTA
CGCGTCGTTCCACTGAGCGTCAGACCCCGTAGAAAAGATCAAAGGATCTTCTTGAGATCCTTTTTTTCTG
CGCGTAATCTGCTGCTTGCAAACAAAAAAACCACCGCTACCAGCGGTGGTTTGTTTGCCGGATCAAGAGC
TACCAACTCTTTTTCCGAAGGTAACTGGCTTCAGCAGAGCGCAGATACCAAATACTGTCCTTCTAGTGTA
GCCGTAGTTAGGCCACCACTTCAAGAACTCTGTAGCACCGCCTACATACCTCGCTCTGCTAATCCTGTTA
CCAGTGGCTGCTGCCAGTGGCGATAAGTCGTGTCTTACCGGGTTGGACTCAAGACGATAGTTACCGGATA
AGGCGCAGCGGTCGGGCTGAACGGGGGGTTCGTGCACACAGCCCAGCTTGGAGCGAACGACCTACACCGA
ACTGAGATACCTACAGCGTGAGCTATGAGAAAGCGCCACGCTTCCCGAAGGGAGAAAGGCGGACAGGTAT
CCGGTAAGCGGCAGGGTCGGAACAGGAGAGCGCACGAGGGAGCTTCCAGGGGGAAACGCCTGGTATCTTT
ATAGTCCTGTCGGGTTTCGCCACCTCTGACTTGAGCGTCGATTTTTGTGATGCTCGTCAGGGGGGCGGAG
CCTATGGAAAAACGCCAGCAACGCGGCCTTTTTACGGTTCCTGGCCTTTTGCTGGCCTTTTGCTCACATG
TTCTTTCCTGCGTTATCCCCTGATTCTGTGGATAACCGTATTACCGCCTTTGAGTGAGCTGATACCGCTC
GCCGCAGCCGAACGACCGAGCGCAGCGAGTCAGTGAGCGAGGAAGCGGAAGAGCGCCCAATACGCAAACC
GCCTCTCCCCGCGCGTTGGCCGATTCATTAATGCAGCTGGCACGACAGGTTTCCCGACTGGAAAGCGGGC
AGTGAGCGCAACGCAATTAATACGCGTACCGCGAGCCAGGAAGAGTTTGTAGAAACGCAAAAAGGCCATC
CGTCAGGATGGCCTTCTGCTTAGTTTGATGCCTGGCAGTTTATGGCGGGCGTCCTGCCCGCCACCCTCCG
GGCCGTTGCTTCACAACGTTCAAATCCGCTCCCGGCGGATTTGTCCTACTCAGGAGAGCGTTCACCGACA
AACAACAGATAAAACGAAAGGCCCAGTCTTCCGACTGAGCCTTTCGTTTTATTTGATGCCTGGCAGTTCC
CTACTCTCGCGTTAACGCTTGCATGGATGTTTTCCCAGTCACGACGTTGTAAAACGACGGCCAGTCTTAA
GCTCGGGCCCCAAATAATGATTTTATTTTGACTGATAGTGACCTGTTCGTTGCAACAAATTGATGAGCAA
TGCTTTTTTATAATGCCAACTTTGTACAAAAAAGCAGGCTCCGAATTCGCCCTTCACCATGGCTCCTAAG
AAGAAGCGGAAGGTTGGTATTCACGGGGTGCCTGCGGCTGCGGTGAAGTCAATAAAAGTTAAACTCCGCC
TGGACGATATGCCAGAAATTCGGGCTGGCCTCTGGAAGCTTCACAAAGAGGTTAACGCTGGCGTCAGATA
TTACACGGAATGGTTGTCGCTGCTCCGGCAAGAAAATCTCTACAGAAGGTCGCCCAATGGTGATGGGGAA
CAAGAGTGCGACAAAACGGCGGAGGAATGCAAAGCGGAACTCCTTGAAAGACTTCGCGCGAGACAAGTCG
AAAACGGCCATAGAGGCCCGGCCGGTTCCGATGATGAATTGCTTCAGCTTGCGCGGCAGCTTTACGAATT
GCTCGTGCCGCAAGCCATAGGTGCAAAAGGAGATGCACAACAAATTGCAAGAAAGTTCCTCTCCCCGCTC
GCAGACAAGGATGCCGTGGGAGGTCTTGGAATCGCTAAAGCAGGGAATAAGCCAAGATGGGTGCGGATGC
GGGAAGCAGGTGAGCCAGGCTGGGAAGAGGAGAAGGAGAAAGCCGAAACGAGGAAATCAGCGGATCGCAC
TGCAGACGTGTTGAGAGCCCTCGCAGACTTTGGACTTAAGCCACTGATGCGGGTTTACACGGATTCAGAG
ATGTCCTCGGTGGAATGGAAGCCGCTCAGAAAGGGTCAAGCCGTGAGAACGTGGGACCGCGACATGTTCC
AGCAGGCAATTGAGCGGATGATGTCCTGGGAGTCTTGGAACCAAAGGGTCGGGCAAGAATATGCGAAACT
GGTGGAGCAAAAAAATAGGTTTGAACAAAAAAATTTCGTTGGTCAAGAGCATCTGGTTCATTTGGTTAAT
CAACTTCAACAAGATATGAAAGAAGCATCACCTGGCTTGGAATCTAAAGAACAAACAGCACACTACGTTA
CGGGTAGGGCGTTGAGGGGATCGGATAAAGTTTTCGAGAAGTGGGGTAAGTTGGCCCCCGACGCCCCTTT
CGATCTGTATGACGCCGAGATAAAGAACGTTCAGCGGAGGAACACTCGCCGCTTTGGTTCGCACGATCTG
TTTGCAAAACTGGCCGAGCCTGAGTACCAGGCCCTTTGGCGGGAGGATGCGTCGTTCCTTACACGCTACG
CGGTTTATAATTCAATTCTCAGAAAGCTCAATCACGCGAAGATGTTTGCGACTTTCACTCTTCCAGATGC
GACGGCACACCCTATATGGACTAGATTTGATAAGTTGGGGGGCAACTTGCACCAGTATACATTTCTGTTC
AACGAATTCGGCGAACGCAGGCATGCAATCAGGTTCCATAAACTTTTGAAAGTCGAGAATGGTGTTGCCA
GGGAGGTTGACGATGTCACAGTGCCTATCTCGATGTCCGAACAATTGGATAACTTGCTGCCCAGAGATCC
GAACGAACCGATTGCACTTTATTTCAGGGATTATGGTGCCGAACAACACTTTACGGGTGAGTTCGGAGGG
GCCAAGATTCAGTGCAGACGGGACCAGCTTGCTCACATGCACCGCAGGAGAGGGGCTAGGGATGTGTATT
TGAACGTTTCAGTTCGCGTGCAGTCCCAATCCGAGGCGCGGGGGGAGCGCAGACCACCATACGCGGCTGT
CTTCCGGCTGGTTGGCGATAACCATAGAGCGTTCGTGCATTTCGATAAGCTGAGCGATTACCTCGCCGAA
CATCCTGATGACGGAAAGTTGGGGTCAGAGGGGCTTCTGTCGGGCCTGAGGGTGATGTCCGTGGACCTGG
GATTGCGCACCAGTGCCTCGATCAGCGTTTTTAGGGTGGCCAGGAAAGATGAGTTGAAACCCAACTCGAA
GGGGAGGGTTCCGTTCTTTTTCCCTATAAAGGGCAACGATAACTTGGTCGCAGTGCATGAAAGGAGCCAA
CTGCTCAAACTTCCCGGGGAGACAGAGTCCAAAGATCTTCGCGCTATAAGGGAAGAGAGACAAAGAACTC
TCCGGCAGCTGCGCACGCAGCTCGCATACCTGCGGTTGCTTGTCCGCTGCGGAAGTGAAGACGTTGGCAG
GCGCGAGAGGTCATGGGCCAAATTGATTGAGCAGCCGGTCGACGCCGCAAATCACATGACTCCGGATTGG
AGGGAGGCTTTCGAGAACGAACTGCAGAAGTTGAAGAGTCTGCATGGCATATGCTCTGACAAAGAGTGGA
TGGACGCGGTTTACGAGTCCGTCCGCCGGGTCTGGCGGCACATGGGGAAACAAGTTCGCGATTGGAGAAA
GGATGTTAGATCCGGGGAAAGGCCGAAGATAAGAGGTTATGCCAAAGACGTGGTTGGTGGAAATTCTATC
GAACAGATCGAATATCTTGAGAGGCAGTACAAGTTCCTCAAGAGTTGGTCTTTCTTCGGTAAAGTCTCTG
GACAAGTTATAAGAGCAGAAAAGGGGAGCCGGTTCGCTATCACCTTGCGGGAACACATAGACCACGCAAA
AGAAGACAGACTGAAGAAGCTGGCGGACAGAATTATCATGGAAGCGCTGGGGTACGTTTACGCGCTGGAC
GAAAGGGGGAAAGGTAAATGGGTGGCCAAATACCCGCCATGCCAGTTGATATTGCTGGCCGAATTGTCCG
AATATCAATTTAATAACGATAGACCGCCATCCGAGAACAACCAACTTATGCAATGGTCTCACCGGGGAGT
TTTCCAGGAGTTGATCAACCAAGCTCAAGTGCACGATCTGCTTGTTGGTACAATGTACGCAGCGTTTTCC
TCACGCTTCGACGCTAGAACAGGAGCGCCGGGAATTCGGTGCCGGAGGGTGCCTGCGAGGTGTACTCAGG
AGCACAACCCGGAGCCATTTCCCTGGTGGTTGAATAAATTCGTTGTGGAACATACGTTGGATGCTTGCCC
GCTTCGGGCGGACGACCTCATTCCGACGGGTGAGGGCGAGATTTTCGTGTCGCCATTCTCGGCTGAGGAA
GGGGACTTCCATCAAATCCATGCTGACCTCAATGCGGCGCAAAATCTGCAGCAGAGATTGTGGAGTGATT
TTGACATCTCTCAGATCAGGCTTCGGTGCGATTGGGGAGAAGTCGATGGTGAACTCGTTCTCATTCCGAG
ACTCACCGGTAAAAGGACTGCTGATTCATATTCGAACAAAGTTTTTTACACTAACACAGGGGTCACTTAT
TATGAAAGAGAACGCGGTAAGAAGCGCCGCAAGGTGTTCGCGCAAGAGAAACTTTCCGAGGAAGAGGCCG
AGTTGCTCGTTGAAGCTGACGAAGCTCGCGAGAAGTCCGTCGTTCTGATGCGGGATCCTTCTGGCATAAT
AAACAGGGGGAATTGGACACGGCAGAAGGAATTTTGGTCCATGGTGAATCAGCGCATAGAAGGTTATCTG
GTCAAACAGATCAGAAGCAGGGTTCCCCTCCAGGATTCAGCGTGCGAGAACACGGGCGATATTAAGCGTC
CTGCTGCCACCAAAAAGGCCGGACAGGCTAAGAAAAAGAAGTGAGACGACTAGTGGCGGCCGCCGACGTC
CGATCGTTCAAACATTTGGCAATAAAGTTTCTTAAGATTGAATCCTGTTGCCGGTCTTGCGATGATTATC
ATATAATTTCTGTTGAATTACGTTAAGCATGTAATAATTAACATGTAATGCATGACGTTATTTATGAGAT
GGGTTTTTATGATTAGAGTCCCGCAATTATACATTTAATACGCGATAGAAAACAAAATATAGCGCGCAAA
CTAGGATAAATTATCGCGCGCGGTGTCATCTATGTTACTAGATCGGGAATTGATCCCCCCTCGACAGCTT
CCGGAAAGGGCGAATTCGCAACTTTGTATACAAAAGTTGAACGAGAAACGTAAAATGATATAAATATCAA
TATATTAAATTAGATTTTGCATAAAAAACAGACTACATAATACTGTAAAACACAACATATCCAGTCACTA
TGCCATCCAGCTGATATCCCCTATAGTGAGTCGTATTACATGGTCATAGCTGTTTCCTGGCAGCTCTGGC
CCGTGTCTCAAAATCTCTGATGTTACATTGCACAAGATAAAAATATATCATCATGCCTCCTC
Features (pLannotate 1.2.2; 13 found; start..end, strand, type, name):
     96..119     +  promoter       Pc promoter (fragment): intI1 (promoter lies within the coding sequence); class 1 integron promoter
    295..351     +  CDS            GmR (fragment): gentamycin acetyltransferase; aacC1; confers resistance to gentamycin
    358..1149    +  CDS            SmR: aminoglycoside adenylyltransferase (Murphy, 1985); aadA; confers resistance to spectinomycin and streptomycin
   1242..1830    +  rep_origin     ori: high-copy-number ColE1/pMB1/pBR322/pUC origin of replication
   2013..2105    +  CDS            lacI (fragment): lac repressor; lacI; The lac repressor binds to the lac operator to inhibit transcription in E. coli. This inhibition can be relieved by adding lactose or isopropyl-β-D-thiogalactopyranoside (IPTG).
   2160..2187    -  terminator     rrnB T2 terminator: transcription terminator T2 from the E. coli rrnB gene
   2319..2362    +  terminator     rrnB T1 terminator: Escherichia coli rrnB; transcription terminator T1 from the E. coli rrnB gene
   2409..2445    -  CDS            lacZα (fragment): LacZα fragment of β-galactosidase; lacZ fragment
   2461..2560    +  protein_bind   attL1: mutant version of attL; recombination site for the Gateway® LR reaction LR Clonase™
   2630..6013    +  CDS            cas12b: CS12B_ALIAG - Also known as c2c1 From Alicyclobacillus acidoterrestris (strain ATCC 49025 / DSM 3922 / CIP 106132 / NCIMB 13137 / GD3B).
   6092..6344    +  terminator     NOS terminator: nopaline synthase terminator and poly(A) signal
   6389..6512    +  protein_bind   attR5: mutant version of attR; recombination site for the Gateway® LR reaction LR Clonase™
   6530..6548    -  promoter       T7 promoter: promoter for bacteriophage T7 RNA polymerase
