>Addgene plasmid #129675 | pYPQ290-E848A | addgene full sequence | sequence record 255080 | Addgene NGS Result
GCTCGCCGCAGCCGAACGACCGAGCGCAGCGAGTCAGTGAGCGAGGAAGCGGAAGAGCGCCCAATACGCA
AACCGCCTCTCCCCGCGCGTTGGCCGATTCATTAATGCAGCTGGCACGACAGGTTTCCCGACTGGAAAGC
GGGCAGTGAGCGCAACGCAATTAATACGCGTACCGCGAGCCAGGAAGAGTTTGTAGAAACGCAAAAAGGC
CATCCGTCAGGATGGCCTTCTGCTTAGTTTGATGCCTGGCAGTTTATGGCGGGCGTCCTGCCCGCCACCC
TCCGGGCCGTTGCTTCACAACGTTCAAATCCGCTCCCGGCGGATTTGTCCTACTCAGGAGAGCGTTCACC
GACAAACAACAGATAAAACGAAAGGCCCAGTCTTCCGACTGAGCCTTTCGTTTTATTTGATGCCTGGCAG
TTCCCTACTCTCGCGTTAACGCTTGCATGGATGTTTTCCCAGTCACGACGTTGTAAAACGACGGCCAGTC
TTAAGCTCGGGCCCCAAATAATGATTTTATTTTGACTGATAGTGACCTGTTCGTTGCAACAAATTGATGA
GCAATGCTTTTTTATAATGCCAACTTTGTACAAAAAAGCAGGCTCCGAATTCGCCCTTCACCATGGCTCC
TAAGAAGAAGCGGAAGGTTGGTATTCACGGGGTGCCTGCGGCTGCGGTGAAGTCAATAAAAGTTAAACTC
CGCCTGGACGATATGCCAGAAATTCGGGCTGGCCTCTGGAAGCTTCACAAAGAGGTTAACGCTGGCGTCA
GATATTACACGGAATGGTTGTCGCTGCTCCGGCAAGAAAATCTCTACAGAAGGTCGCCCAATGGTGATGG
GGAACAAGAGTGCGACAAAACGGCGGAGGAATGCAAAGCGGAACTCCTTGAAAGACTTCGCGCGAGACAA
GTCGAAAACGGCCATAGAGGCCCGGCCGGTTCCGATGATGAATTGCTTCAGCTTGCGCGGCAGCTTTACG
AATTGCTCGTGCCGCAAGCCATAGGTGCAAAAGGAGATGCACAACAAATTGCAAGAAAGTTCCTCTCCCC
GCTCGCAGACAAGGATGCCGTGGGAGGTCTTGGAATCGCTAAAGCAGGGAATAAGCCAAGATGGGTGCGG
ATGCGGGAAGCAGGTGAGCCAGGCTGGGAAGAGGAGAAGGAGAAAGCCGAAACGAGGAAATCAGCGGATC
GCACTGCAGACGTGTTGAGAGCCCTCGCAGACTTTGGACTTAAGCCACTGATGCGGGTTTACACGGATTC
AGAGATGTCCTCGGTGGAATGGAAGCCGCTCAGAAAGGGTCAAGCCGTGAGAACGTGGGACCGCGACATG
TTCCAGCAGGCAATTGAGCGGATGATGTCCTGGGAGTCTTGGAACCAAAGGGTCGGGCAAGAATATGCGA
AACTGGTGGAGCAAAAAAATAGGTTTGAACAAAAAAATTTCGTTGGTCAAGAGCATCTGGTTCATTTGGT
TAATCAACTTCAACAAGATATGAAAGAAGCATCACCTGGCTTGGAATCTAAAGAACAAACAGCACACTAC
GTTACGGGTAGGGCGTTGAGGGGATCGGATAAAGTTTTCGAGAAGTGGGGTAAGTTGGCCCCCGACGCCC
CTTTCGATCTGTATGACGCCGAGATAAAGAACGTTCAGCGGAGGAACACTCGCCGCTTTGGTTCGCACGA
TCTGTTTGCAAAACTGGCCGAGCCTGAGTACCAGGCCCTTTGGCGGGAGGATGCGTCGTTCCTTACACGC
TACGCGGTTTATAATTCAATTCTCAGAAAGCTCAATCACGCGAAGATGTTTGCGACTTTCACTCTTCCAG
ATGCGACGGCACACCCTATATGGACTAGATTTGATAAGTTGGGGGGCAACTTGCACCAGTATACATTTCT
GTTCAACGAATTCGGCGAACGCAGGCATGCAATCAGGTTCCATAAACTTTTGAAAGTCGAGAATGGTGTT
GCCAGGGAGGTTGACGATGTCACAGTGCCTATCTCGATGTCCGAACAATTGGATAACTTGCTGCCCAGAG
ATCCGAACGAACCGATTGCACTTTATTTCAGGGATTATGGTGCCGAACAACACTTTACGGGTGAGTTCGG
AGGGGCCAAGATTCAGTGCAGACGGGACCAGCTTGCTCACATGCACCGCAGGAGAGGGGCTAGGGATGTG
TATTTGAACGTTTCAGTTCGCGTGCAGTCCCAATCCGAGGCGCGGGGGGAGCGCAGACCACCATACGCGG
CTGTCTTCCGGCTGGTTGGCGATAACCATAGAGCGTTCGTGCATTTCGATAAGCTGAGCGATTACCTCGC
CGAACATCCTGATGACGGAAAGTTGGGGTCAGAGGGGCTTCTGTCGGGCCTGAGGGTGATGTCCGTGGAC
CTGGGATTGCGCACCAGTGCCTCGATCAGCGTTTTTAGGGTGGCCAGGAAAGATGAGTTGAAACCCAACT
CGAAGGGGAGGGTTCCGTTCTTTTTCCCTATAAAGGGCAACGATAACTTGGTCGCAGTGCATGAAAGGAG
CCAACTGCTCAAACTTCCCGGGGAGACAGAGTCCAAAGATCTTCGCGCTATAAGGGAAGAGAGACAAAGA
ACTCTCCGGCAGCTGCGCACGCAGCTCGCATACCTGCGGTTGCTTGTCCGCTGCGGAAGTGAAGACGTTG
GCAGGCGCGAGAGGTCATGGGCCAAATTGATTGAGCAGCCGGTCGACGCCGCAAATCACATGACTCCGGA
TTGGAGGGAGGCTTTCGAGAACGAACTGCAGAAGTTGAAGAGTCTGCATGGCATATGCTCTGACAAAGAG
TGGATGGACGCGGTTTACGAGTCCGTCCGCCGGGTCTGGCGGCACATGGGGAAACAAGTTCGCGATTGGA
GAAAGGATGTTAGATCCGGGGAAAGGCCGAAGATAAGAGGTTATGCCAAAGACGTGGTTGGTGGAAATTC
TATCGAACAGATCGAATATCTTGAGAGGCAGTACAAGTTCCTCAAGAGTTGGTCTTTCTTCGGTAAAGTC
TCTGGACAAGTTATAAGAGCAGAAAAGGGGAGCCGGTTCGCTATCACCTTGCGGGAACACATAGACCACG
CAAAAGAAGACAGACTGAAGAAGCTGGCGGACAGAATTATCATGGAAGCGCTGGGGTACGTTTACGCGCT
GGACGAAAGGGGGAAAGGTAAATGGGTGGCCAAATACCCGCCATGCCAGTTGATATTGCTGGCCGAATTG
TCCGAATATCAATTTAATAACGATAGACCGCCATCCGAGAACAACCAACTTATGCAATGGTCTCACCGGG
GAGTTTTCCAGGAGTTGATCAACCAAGCTCAAGTGCACGATCTGCTTGTTGGTACAATGTACGCAGCGTT
TTCCTCACGCTTCGACGCTAGAACAGGAGCGCCGGGAATTCGGTGCCGGAGGGTGCCTGCGAGGTGTACT
CAGGAGCACAACCCGGAGCCATTTCCCTGGTGGTTGAATAAATTCGTTGTGGAACATACGTTGGATGCTT
GCCCGCTTCGGGCGGACGACCTCATTCCGACGGGTGAGGGCGAGATTTTCGTGTCGCCATTCTCGGCTGA
GGAAGGGGACTTCCATCAAATCCATGCTGACCTCAATGCGGCGCAAAATCTGCAGCAGAGATTGTGGAGT
GATTTTGACATCTCTCAGATCAGGCTTCGGTGCGATTGGGGAGAAGTCGATGGTGAACTCGTTCTCATTC
CGAGACTCACCGGTAAAAGGACTGCTGATTCATATTCGAACAAAGTTTTTTACACTAACACAGGGGTCAC
TTATTATGAAAGAGAACGCGGTAAGAAGCGCCGCAAGGTGTTCGCGCAAGAGAAACTTTCCGAGGAAGAG
GCCGAGTTGCTCGTTGAAGCTGACGAAGCTCGCGAGAAGTCCGTCGTTCTGATGCGGGATCCTTCTGGCA
TAATAAACAGGGGGAATTGGACACGGCAGAAGGAATTTTGGTCCATGGTGAATCAGCGCATAGAAGGTTA
TCTGGTCAAACAGATCAGAAGCAGGGTTCCCCTCCAGGATTCAGCGTGCGAGAACACGGGCGATATTAAG
CGTCCTGCTGCCACCAAAAAGGCCGGACAGGCTAAGAAAAAGAAGTGAGACGACTAGTGGCGGCCGCCGA
CGTCCGATCGTTCAAACATTTGGCAATAAAGTTTCTTAAGATTGAATCCTGTTGCCGGTCTTGCGATGAT
TATCATATAATTTCTGTTGAATTACGTTAAGCATGTAATAATTAACATGTAATGCATGACGTTATTTATG
AGATGGGTTTTTATGATTAGAGTCCCGCAATTATACATTTAATACGCGATAGAAAACAAAATATAGCGCG
CAAACTAGGATAAATTATCGCGCGCGGTGTCATCTATGTTACTAGATCGGGAATTGATCCCCCCTCGACA
GCTTCCGGAAAGGGCGAATTCGCAACTTTGTATACAAAAGTTGAACGAGAAACGTAAAATGATATAAATA
TCAATATATTAAATTAGATTTTGCATAAAAAACAGACTACATAATACTGTAAAACACAACATATCCAGTC
ACTATGCCATCCAGCTGATATCCCCTATAGTGAGTCGTATTACATGGTCATAGCTGTTTCCTGGCAGCTC
TGGCCCGTGTCTCAAAATCTCTGATGTTACATTGCACAAGATAAAAATATATCATCATGCCTCCTCTGGA
CCAGCCAGGACAGAAATGCCTCGACTTCGCTGCTACCCAAGGTTGCCGGGTGACGCACACCGTGGAAACG
GATGAAGGCACGAACCCAGTGGACATAAGCCTGTTCGGTTCGTAAGCTGTAATGCAAGTAGCGTATGCGC
TCACGCAACTGGTCCAGAACCTTGACCGAACGCAGCGGTGGTAACGGCGCAGTGGCGGTTTTCATGGCTT
GTTATGACTGTTTTTTTGGGGTACAGTCTATGCCTCGGGCATCCAAGCAGCAAGCGCGTTACGCCGTGGG
TCGATGTTTGATGTTATGGAGCAGCAACGATGTTACGCAGCAGGGCAGTCGCCCTAAAACAAAGTTAAAC
ATTATGAGGGAAGCGGTGATCGCCGAAGTATCGACTCAACTATCAGAGGTAGTTGGCGTCATCGAGCGCC
ATCTCGAACCGACGTTGCTGGCCGTACATTTGTACGGCTCCGCAGTGGATGGCGGCCTGAAGCCACACAG
TGATATTGATTTGCTGGTTACGGTGACCGTAAGGCTTGATGAAACAACGCGGCGAGCTTTGATCAACGAC
CTTTTGGAAACTTCGGCTTCCCCTGGAGAGAGCGAGATTCTCCGCGCTGTAGAAGTCACCATTGTTGTGC
ACGACGACATCATTCCGTGGCGTTATCCAGCTAAGCGCGAACTGCAATTTGGAGAATGGCAGCGCAATGA
CATTCTTGCAGGTATCTTCGAGCCAGCCACGATCGACATTGATCTGGCTATCTTGCTGACAAAAGCAAGA
GAACATAGCGTTGCCTTGGTAGGTCCAGCGGCGGAGGAACTCTTTGATCCGGTTCCTGAACAGGATCTAT
TTGAGGCGCTAAATGAAACCTTAACGCTATGGAACTCGCCGCCCGACTGGGCTGGCGATGAGCGAAATGT
AGTGCTTACGTTGTCCCGCATTTGGTACAGCGCAGTAACCGGCAAAATCGCGCCGAAGGATGTCGCTGCC
GACTGGGCAATGGAGCGCCTGCCGGCCCAGTATCAGCCCGTCATACTTGAAGCTAGACAGGCTTATCTTG
GACAAGAAGAAGATCGCTTGGCCTCGCGCGCAGATCAGTTGGAAGAATTTGTCCACTACGTGAAAGGCGA
GATCACCAAGGTAGTCGGCAAATAACCCTCGAGCCACCCATGACCAAAATCCCTTAACGTGAGTTACGCG
TCGTTCCACTGAGCGTCAGACCCCGTAGAAAAGATCAAAGGATCTTCTTGAGATCCTTTTTTTCTGCGCG
TAATCTGCTGCTTGCAAACAAAAAAACCACCGCTACCAGCGGTGGTTTGTTTGCCGGATCAAGAGCTACC
AACTCTTTTTCCGAAGGTAACTGGCTTCAGCAGAGCGCAGATACCAAATACTGTTCTTCTAGTGTAGCCG
TAGTTAGGCCACCACTTCAAGAACTCTGTAGCACCGCCTACATACCTCGCTCTGCTAATCCTGTTACCAG
TGGCTGCTGCCAGTGGCGATAAGTCGTGTCTTACCGGGTTGGACTCAAGACGATAGTTACCGGATAAGGC
GCAGCGGTCGGGCTGAACGGGGGGTTCGTGCACACAGCCCAGCTTGGAGCGAACGACCTACACCGAACTG
AGATACCTACAGCGTGAGCTATGAGAAAGCGCCACGCTTCCCGAAGGGAGAAAGGCGGACAGGTATCCGG
TAAGCGGCAGGGTCGGAACAGGAGAGCGCACGAGGGAGCTTCCAGGGGGAAACGCCTGGTATCTTTATAG
TCCTGTCGGGTTTCGCCACCTCTGACTTGAGCGTCGATTTTTGTGATGCTCGTCAGGGGGGCGGAGCCTA
TGGAAAAACGCCAGCAACGCGGCCTTTTTACGGTTCCTGGCCTTTTGCTGGCCTTTTGCTCACATGTTCT
TTCCTGCGTTATCCCCTGATTCTGTGGATAACCGTATTACCGCCTTTGAGTGAGCTGATACC
Features (pLannotate 1.2.2; 14 found; start..end, strand, type, name):
      1..55      +  rep_origin     RSF ori (fragment): Plasmids containing the RSF 1030 origin of replication can be propagated in E. coli cells that contain additional plasmids with compatible origins.
     57..149     +  CDS            lacI (fragment): lac repressor; lacI; The lac repressor binds to the lac operator to inhibit transcription in E. coli. This inhibition can be relieved by adding lactose or isopropyl-β-D-thiogalactopyranoside (IPTG).
    204..231     -  terminator     rrnB T2 terminator: transcription terminator T2 from the E. coli rrnB gene
    363..406     +  terminator     rrnB T1 terminator: Escherichia coli rrnB; transcription terminator T1 from the E. coli rrnB gene
    453..489     -  CDS            lacZα (fragment): LacZα fragment of β-galactosidase; lacZ fragment
    505..604     +  protein_bind   attL1: mutant version of attL; recombination site for the Gateway® LR reaction LR Clonase™
    674..4057    +  CDS            cas12b: CS12B_ALIAG - Also known as c2c1 From Alicyclobacillus acidoterrestris (strain ATCC 49025 / DSM 3922 / CIP 106132 / NCIMB 13137 / GD3B).
   4136..4388    +  terminator     NOS terminator: nopaline synthase terminator and poly(A) signal
   4433..4556    +  protein_bind   attR5: mutant version of attR; recombination site for the Gateway® LR reaction LR Clonase™
   4574..4592    -  promoter       T7 promoter: promoter for bacteriophage T7 RNA polymerase
   4782..4805    +  promoter       Pc promoter (fragment): intI1 (promoter lies within the coding sequence); class 1 integron promoter
   4981..5037    +  CDS            GmR (fragment): gentamycin acetyltransferase; aacC1; confers resistance to gentamycin
   5044..5835    +  CDS            SmR: aminoglycoside adenylyltransferase (Murphy, 1985); aadA; confers resistance to spectinomycin and streptomycin
   5928..6516    +  rep_origin     ori: high-copy-number ColE1/pMB1/pBR322/pUC origin of replication
