[The description below was written by a language model from this plasmid's Addgene catalogue record and pLannotate feature annotations shown in this document.]
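Description:
pYPQ290-E848A is a 6,642 bp Gateway entry clone built on the pYPQ167 backbone that supplies the nuclease component of a plant CRISPR-Cas12b system. It is propagated in E. coli from a high-copy ColE1/pUC-type origin and selected with spectinomycin through the aadA (SmR) aminoglycoside adenylyltransferase gene. Short annotated fragments of lacI, lacZα, a gentamicin resistance gene, an integron Pc promoter and an RSF origin appear to be backbone remnants rather than functional parts. rrnB T1 and T2 terminators lie upstream of the cassette, where they would insulate it from read-through transcription in bacteria, and a T7 promoter sits just outside the downstream recombination site in reverse orientation.

The payload is a rice codon-optimized Cas12b (C2c1) coding sequence from Alicyclobacillus acidoterrestris, AacCas12b, carrying the E848A substitution. The catalogue lists this change without describing its functional consequence. The open reading frame is followed by the nopaline synthase (NOS) terminator and polyadenylation signal, and the unit is flanked by attL1 and attR5 sites. No plant promoter is annotated within the attL1–attR5 interval, so expression presumably depends on a promoter supplied by the destination vector after recombination. The attL1/attR5 pairing is the arrangement used in multisite Gateway LR reactions, in which this entry clone would be combined with a second entry clone (typically one carrying the guide RNA cassette, though the record does not specify the partner) and a destination vector to assemble a plant expression construct.

The sequencing-derived and depositor-supplied feature tables show the same elements in the same order, differing only in their start coordinate and in the small RSF ori fragment.
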