Addgene plasmid #129675: pYPQ290-E848A
Purpose: Gateway entry clone for CRISPR-Cas12b systems
Depositing lab: Yiping Qi. Depositing organization: University of Maryland, College Park. Publication: CRISPR-Cas12b enables efficient plant genome engineering. Ming M, Ren Q, Pan C, He Y, Zhang Y, Liu S, Zhong Z, Wang J, Malzahn AA, Wu J, Zheng X, Zhang Y, Qi Y. Nat Plants. 2020 Mar;6(3):202-208. doi: 10.1038/s41477-020-0614-6. Epub 2020 Mar 9. PubMed 32170285.
Backbone
  Vector backbone: pYPQ167
  Total vector size (bp): 6642
  Vector type: Plant Expression, CRISPR ; Gateway compatible AacCas12b entry clone
Growth in bacteria
  Bacterial resistance: Spectinomycin, 50 μg/mL
  Growth temperature: 37°C
  Growth strain: DH5alpha
  Copy number: High Copy
Gene/Insert
  Gene/Insert name: AacCas12b
  Species: Alicyclobacillus acidoterrestris
  Tag / fusion protein: E848A; AacCas12b is rice codon optimized
Terms and licenses: Academic/Nonprofit Terms; Industry Terms: Not Available to Industry
How to cite: pYPQ290-E848A was a gift from Yiping Qi (Addgene plasmid # 129675 ; http://n2t.net/addgene:129675 ; RRID:Addgene_129675)
